Addgene plasmid #167469: pcDNA-hDDB2-R273H-V5
Purpose: ectopic expression of hDDB2 in mammalian cells
Depositing lab: Steven Artandi. Depositing organization: Stanford University. Publication: A novel DDB2 mutation causes defective recognition of UV-induced DNA damages and prevalent equine squamous cell carcinoma. Chen L, Bellone RR, Wang Y, Singer-Berk M, Sugasawa K, Ford JM, Artandi SE. DNA Repair (Amst). 2021 Jan;97:103022. doi: 10.1016/j.dnarep.2020.103022. Epub 2020 Nov 12. PubMed 33276309.
Backbone
  Vector backbone: pcDNA3
  Backbone size w/o insert (bp): 5550
  Total vector size (bp): 6831
  Vector type: Mammalian Expression
  Selectable markers: Neomycin (select with G418)
Growth in bacteria
  Bacterial resistance: Ampicillin, 100 μg/mL
  Growth temperature: 37°C
  Growth strain: DH5alpha
  Copy number: High Copy
Gene/Insert
  Gene/Insert name: DDB2 (alt name: UV-DDB)
  Species: H. sapiens (human)
  Insert size (bp): 1281
  Mutation: R273H
  Entrez Gene: DDB2 (a.k.a. DDBB, UV-DDB2, XPE)
  Promoter: CMV
  Tag / fusion protein: V5 (C terminal on backbone); 6xHis (C terminal on backbone)
  Cloning method: Unknown
  Sequencing primers: 5′ CMV-FWD; 3′ BGH-rev
Resource information
  A portion of this plasmid was derived from a plasmid made by: James Ford (Stanford University School of Medicine)
Terms and licenses: Academic/Nonprofit Terms; Industry Terms: Not Available to Industry
How to cite: pcDNA-hDDB2-R273H-V5 was a gift from Steven Artandi (Addgene plasmid # 167469 ; http://n2t.net/addgene:167469 ; RRID:Addgene_167469)
