[The description below was written by a language model from this plasmid's Addgene catalogue record and pLannotate feature annotations shown in this document.]
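Description:
pcDNA-hDDB2-R273H-V5 is a mammalian expression plasmid of about 6.8 kb, built on a pcDNA3-type backbone for ectopic expression of a mutant form of human DDB2 (also known as UV-DDB2 or XPE). DDB2 is the damage-specific DNA-binding protein subunit involved in recognising UV-induced DNA lesions. The 1,281 bp DDB2 coding sequence carries the R273H substitution and is driven by the human cytomegalovirus immediate-early enhancer and promoter. Transcripts are terminated by the bovine growth hormone polyadenylation signal. A T7 promoter lies between the CMV promoter and the insert and could support in vitro transcription. The catalogue lists backbone-encoded C-terminal V5 and 6xHis tags. The feature table annotates the V5 epitope just downstream of the DDB2 reading frame but does not separately annotate the His tag. The V5 tag allows the expressed protein to be detected or immunoprecipitated with anti-V5 antibodies.

In E. coli the plasmid is maintained through a high-copy ColE1/pUC-type origin and selected with ampicillin through the β-lactamase gene. An f1 origin is also present. For stable selection in mammalian cells, a second cassette places the neomycin phosphotransferase gene under the SV40 enhancer/early promoter with an SV40 polyadenylation signal, conferring G418 resistance. The short HIV-1 LTR, ble, lacI and bom fragments, along with the lac promoter/operator elements, look like backbone remnants or annotation matches rather than functional parts of the design. The associated publication concerns a DDB2 mutation that impairs recognition of UV-induced DNA damage. In that context, the construct appears intended for expressing the R273H variant in cultured mammalian cells to study its damage-recognition behaviour, although the record does not describe specific assays.
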