Features (pLannotate 1.2.2; 21 found; start..end, strand, type, name):
     74..453     +  enhancer       CMV enhancer: human cytomegalovirus immediate early enhancer
    454..657     +  promoter       CMV promoter: human cytomegalovirus (CMV) immediate early promoter
    653..686     +  LTR            5' LTR (truncated) (fragment): truncated 5' long terminal repeat (LTR) from HIV-1
    702..720     +  promoter       T7 promoter: promoter for bacteriophage T7 RNA polymerase
    821..2101    +  CDS            DDB2: DDB2_HUMAN - Experimental evidence at protein level: Swiss-Prot protein existence level 1. [Isoform D2]: Inhibits UV-damaged DNA repair. From Homo sapiens (Human).
   2168..2209    +  CDS            V5 tag: epitope tag from simian virus 5
   2265..2489    +  polyA_signal   bGH poly(A) signal: bovine growth hormone polyadenylation signal
   2493..2514    +  promoter       SV40 promoter (fragment): SV40 enhancer and early promoter
   2535..2963    +  rep_origin     f1 ori (sequence partly withheld): f1 bacteriophage origin of replication; arrow indicates direction of (+) strand synthesis
   2977..3306    +  promoter       SV40 promoter: SV40 enhancer and early promoter
   3373..4164    +  CDS            neo: KKA2_KLEPN - Also known as kan, nptII. Experimental evidence at protein level: Swiss-Prot protein existence level 1. Resistance to kanamycin, neomycin, paromomycin, ribostamycin, butirosin and gentamicin B. From Klebsiella pneumoniae.
   4190..4348    +  CDS            ble (fragment): BLE_KLEPN - Experimental evidence at protein level: Swiss-Prot protein existence level 1. Binding protein with a strong affinity to the bleomycin family of antibiotics. Binds to CL990; an antimitotic-antibiotic compound. From Klebsiella pneumoniae.
   4343..4464    +  polyA_signal   SV40 poly(A) signal: SV40 polyadenylation signal
   4537..4553    -  protein_bind   lac operator: The lac repressor binds to the lac operator to inhibit transcription in E. coli. This inhibition can be relieved by adding lactose or isopropyl-β-D-thiogalactopyranoside (IPTG). lac repressor encoded by lacI
   4561..4591    -  promoter       lac promoter: promoter for the E. coli lac operon
   4606..4627    -  protein_bind   CAP binding site: CAP binding activates transcription in the presence of cAMP. E. coli catabolite activator protein
   4640..4732    -  CDS            lacI (fragment): lac repressor; lacI; The lac repressor binds to the lac operator to inhibit transcription in E. coli. This inhibition can be relieved by adding lactose or isopropyl-β-D-thiogalactopyranoside (IPTG).
   4915..5503    -  rep_origin     ori: high-copy-number ColE1/pMB1/pBR322/pUC origin of replication
   5674..6534    -  CDS            AmpR: β-lactamase; bla; confers resistance to ampicillin, carbenicillin, and related antibiotics
   6535..6639    -  promoter       AmpR promoter: bla
   6698..6750    -  misc_feature   bom (fragment): basis of mobility region from pBR322
>Addgene plasmid #167469 | pcDNA-hDDB2-R273H-V5 | addgene full sequence | sequence record 330903 | Addgene NGS Result
AATTGCATGAAGAATCTGCTTAGGGTTAGGCGTTTTGCGCTGCTTCGCGATGTACGGGCCAGATATACGC
GTTGACATTGATTATTGACTAGTTATTAATAGTAATCAATTACGGGGTCATTAGTTCATAGCCCATATAT
GGAGTTCCGCGTTACATAACTTACGGTAAATGGCCCGCCTGGCTGACCGCCCAACGACCCCCGCCCATTG
ACGTCAATAATGACGTATGTTCCCATAGTAACGCCAATAGGGACTTTCCATTGACGTCAATGGGTGGAGT
ATTTACGGTAAACTGCCCACTTGGCAGTACATCAAGTGTATCATATGCCAAGTACGCCCCCTATTGACGT
CAATGACGGTAAATGGCCCGCCTGGCATTATGCCCAGTACATGACCTTATGGGACTTTCCTACTTGGCAG
TACATCTACGTATTAGTCATCGCTATTACCATGGTGATGCGGTTTTGGCAGTACATCAATGGGCGTGGAT
AGCGGTTTGACTCACGGGGATTTCCAAGTCTCCACCCCATTGACGTCAATGGGAGTTTGTTTTGGCACCA
AAATCAACGGGACTTTCCAAAATGTCGTAACAACTCCGCCCCATTGACGCAAATGGGCGGTAGGCGTGTA
CGGTGGGAGGTCTATATAAGCAGAGCTCTCTGGCTAACTAGAGAACCCACTGCTTACTGGCTTATCGAAA
TTAATACGACTCACTATAGGGAGACCCAAGCTGGCTAGTTAAGCTTGGTACCGAGCTCGGATCCACTAGT
CCAGTGTGGTGGAATTGCCCTTCACAGTACCCCTTCACACGGAGGACGCGATGGCTCCCAAGAAACGCCC
AGAAACCCAGAAGACCTCCGAGATTGTATTACGCCCCAGGAACAAGAGGAGCAGGAGTCCCCTGGAGCTG
GAGCCCGAGGCCAAGAAGCTCTGTGCGAAGGGCTCCGGTCCTAGCAGAAGATGTGACTCAGACTGCCTCT
GGGTGGGGCTGGCTGGCCCACAGATCCTGCCACCATGCCGCAGCATCGTCAGGACCCTCCACCAGCATAA
GCTGGGCAGAGCTTCCTGGCCATCTGTCCAGCAGGGGCTCCAGCAGTCCTTTTTGCACACTCTGGATTCT
TACCGGATATTACAAAAGGCTGCCCCCTTTGACAGGAGGGCTACATCCTTGGCGTGGCACCCAACTCACC
CCAGCACCGTGGCTGTGGGTTCCAAAGGGGGAGATATCATGCTCTGGAATTTTGGCATCAAGGACAAACC
CACCTTCATCAAAGGGATTGGAGCTGGAGGGAGCATCACTGGGCTGAAGTTTAACCCTCTCAATACCAAC
CAGTTTTACGCCTCCTCAATGGAGGGAACAACTAGGCTGCAAGACTTTAAAGGCAACATTCTACGAGTTT
TTGCCAGCTCAGACACCATCAACATCTGGTTTTGTAGCCTGGATGTGTCTGCTAGTAGCCGAATGGTGGT
CACAGGAGACAACGTGGGGAACGTGATCCTGCTGAACATGGACGGCAAAGAGCTTTGGAATCTCAGAATG
CACAAAAAGAAAGTGACGCATGTGGCCCTGAACCCATGCTGTGATTGGTTCCTGGCCACAGCCTCCGTAG
ATCAAACAGTGAAAATTTGGGACCTGCACCAGGTTAGAGGGAAAGCCAGCTTCCTCTACTCGCTGCCGCA
CAGGCATCCTGTCAACGCAGCTTGTTTCAGTCCCGATGGAGCCCGGCTCCTGACCACGGACCAGAAGAGC
GAGATCCGAGTTTACTCTGCTTCCCAGTGGGACTGCCCCCTGGGCCTGATCCCGCACCCTCACCGTCACT
TCCAGCACCTCACACCCATCAAGGCAGCCTGGCATCCTCGCTACAACCTCATTGTTGTGGGCCGATACCC
AGATCCTAATTTCAAAAGTTGTACCCCTTATGAATTGAGGACGATCGACGTGTTCGATGGAAACTCAGGG
AAGATGATGTGTCAGCTCTATGACCCAGAATCTTCTGGCATCAGTTCGCTTAATGAATTCAATCCCATGG
GGGACACGCTGGCCTCTGCAATGGGTTACCACATTCTCATCTGGAGCCAGGAGGAAGCCAGGACACGGAA
GAAGGGCAATTCTGCAGATATCCAGCACAGTGGCGGCCGCTCGAGTCTAGAGGGCCCGCGGTTCGAAGGT
AAGCCTATCCCTAACCCTCTCCTCGGTCTCGATTCTACGCGTACCGGTCATCATCACCATCACCATTGAG
TTTAAACCCGCTGATCAGCCTCGACTGTGCCTTCTAGTTGCCAGCCATCTGTTGTTTGCCCCTCCCCCGT
GCCTTCCTTGACCCTGGAAGGTGCCACTCCCACTGTCCTTTCCTAATAAAATGAGGAAATTGCATCGCAT
TGTCTGAGTAGGTGTCATTCTATTCTGGGGGGTGGGGTGGGGCAGGACAGCAAGGGGGAGGATTGGGAAG
ACAATAGCAGGCATGCTGGGGATGCGGTGGGCTCTATGGCTTCTGAGGCGGAAAGAACCAGCTGGGGCTC
TAGGGGGTATCCCC
[124 nt withheld, positions 2535-2658]
C
[91 nt withheld, positions 2660-2750]
A
[49 nt withheld, positions 2752-2800]
CCTTTGACGTTGGAGTCCACGTTCTTT
[37 nt withheld, positions 2828-2864]
ACCCTATCTCGGTCTATTCTTTTGATTTATAAGGGATTTTGCCGATTTCGGCCTATTGGTTAAAAAATGA
GCTGATTTAACAAAAATTTAACGCGAATTAATTCTGTGGAATGTGTGTCAGTTAGGGTGTGGAAAGTCCC
CAGGCTCCCCAGCAGGCAGAAGTATGCAAAGCATGCATCTCAATTAGTCAGCAACCAGGTGTGGAAAGTC
CCCAGGCTCCCCAGCAGGCAGAAGTATGCAAAGCATGCATCTCAATTAGTCAGCAACCATAGTCCCGCCC
CTAACTCCGCCCATCCCGCCCCTAACTCCGCCCAGTTCCGCCCATTCTCCGCCCCATGGCTGACTAATTT
TTTTTATTTATGCAGAGGCCGAGGCCGCCTCTGCCTCTGAGCTATTCCAGAAGTAGTGAGGAGGCTTTTT
TGGAGGCCTAGGCTTTTGCAAAAAGCTCCCGGGAGCTTGTATATCCATTTTCGGATCTGATCAAGAGACA
GGATGAGGATCGTTTCGCATGATTGAACAAGATGGATTGCACGCAGGTTCTCCGGCCGCTTGGGTGGAGA
GGCTATTCGGCTATGACTGGGCACAACAGACAATCGGCTGCTCTGATGCCGCCGTGTTCCGGCTGTCAGC
GCAGGGGCGCCCGGTTCTTTTTGTCAAGACCGACCTGTCCGGTGCCCTGAATGAACTGCAGGACGAGGCA
GCGCGGCTATCGTGGCTGGCCACGACGGGCGTTCCTTGCGCAGCTGTGCTCGACGTTGTCACTGAAGCGG
GAAGGGACTGGCTGCTATTGGGCGAAGTGCCGGGGCAGGATCTCCTGTCATCTCACCTTGCTCCTGCCGA
GAAAGTATCCATCATGGCTGATGCAATGCGGCGGCTGCATACGCTTGATCCGGCTACCTGCCCATTCGAC
CACCAAGCGAAACATCGCATCGAGCGAGCACGTACTCGGATGGAAGCCGGTCTTGTCGATCAGGATGATC
TGGACGAAGAGCATCAGGGGCTCGCGCCAGCCGAACTGTTCGCCAGGCTCAAGGCGCGCATGCCCGACGG
CGAGGATCTCGTCGTGACCCATGGCGATGCCTGCTTGCCGAATATCATGGTGGAAAATGGCCGCTTTTCT
GGATTCATCGACTGTGGCCGGCTGGGTGTGGCGGACCGCTATCAGGACATAGCGTTGGCTACCCGTGATA
TTGCTGAAGAGCTTGGCGGCGAATGGGCTGACCGCTTCCTCGTGCTTTACGGTATCGCCGCTCCCGATTC
GCAGCGCATCGCCTTCTATCGCCTTCTTGACGAGTTCTTCTGAGCGGGACTCTGGGGTTCGCGAAATGAC
CGACCAAGCGACGCCCAACCTGCCATCACGAGATTTCGATTCCACCGCCGCCTTCTATGAAAGGTTGGGC
TTCGGAATCGTTTTCCGGGACGCCGGCTGGATGATCCTCCAGCGCGGGGATCTCATGCTGGAGTTCTTCG
CCCACCCCAACTTGTTTATTGCAGCTTATAATGGTTACAAATAAAGCAATAGCATCACAAATTTCACAAA
TAAAGCATTTTTTTCACTGCATTCTAGTTGTGGTTTGTCCAAACTCATCAATGTATCTTATCATGTCTGT
ATACCGTCGACCTCTAGCTAGAGCTTGGCGTAATCATGGTCATAGCTGTTTCCTGTGTGAAATTGTTATC
CGCTCACAATTCCACACAACATACGAGCCGGAAGCATAAAGTGTAAAGCCTGGGGTGCCTAATGAGTGAG
CTAACTCACATTAATTGCGTTGCGCTCACTGCCCGCTTTCCAGTCGGGAAACCTGTCGTGCCAGCTGCAT
TAATGAATCGGCCAACGCGCGGGGAGAGGCGGTTTGCGTATTGGGCGCTCTTCCGCTTCCTCGCTCACTG
ACTCGCTGCGCTCGGTCGTTCGGCTGCGGCGAGCGGTATCAGCTCACTCAAAGGCGGTAATACGGTTATC
CACAGAATCAGGGGATAACGCAGGAAAGAACATGTGAGCAAAAGGCCAGCAAAAGGCCAGGAACCGTAAA
AAGGCCGCGTTGCTGGCGTTTTTCCATAGGCTCCGCCCCCCTGACGAGCATCACAAAAATCGACGCTCAA
GTCAGAGGTGGCGAAACCCGACAGGACTATAAAGATACCAGGCGTTTCCCCCTGGAAGCTCCCTCGTGCG
CTCTCCTGTTCCGACCCTGCCGCTTACCGGATACCTGTCCGCCTTTCTCCCTTCGGGAAGCGTGGCGCTT
TCTCATAGCTCACGCTGTAGGTATCTCAGTTCGGTGTAGGTCGTTCGCTCCAAGCTGGGCTGTGTGCACG
AACCCCCCGTTCAGCCCGACCGCTGCGCCTTATCCGGTAACTATCGTCTTGAGTCCAACCCGGTAAGACA
CGACTTATCGCCACTGGCAGCAGCCACTGGTAACAGGATTAGCAGAGCGAGGTATGTAGGCGGTGCTACA
GAGTTCTTGAAGTGGTGGCCTAACTACGGCTACACTAGAAGAACAGTATTTGGTATCTGCGCTCTGCTGA
AGCCAGTTACCTTCGGAAAAAGAGTTGGTAGCTCTTGATCCGGCAAACAAACCACCGCTGGTAGCGGTGG
TTTTTTTGTTTGCAAGCAGCAGATTACGCGCAGAAAAAAAGGATCTCAAGAAGATCCTTTGATCTTTTCT
ACGGGGTCTGACGCTCAGTGGAACGAAAACTCACGTTAAGGGATTTTGGTCATGAGATTATCAAAAAGGA
TCTTCACCTAGATCCTTTTAAATTAAAAATGAAGTTTTAAATCAATCTAAAGTATATATGAGTAAACTTG
GTCTGACAGTTACCAATGCTTAATCAGTGAGGCACCTATCTCAGCGATCTGTCTATTTCGTTCATCCATA
GTTGCCTGACTCCCCGTCGTGTAGATAACTACGATACGGGAGGGCTTACCATCTGGCCCCAGTGCTGCAA
TGATACCGCGAGACCCACGCTCACCGGCTCCAGATTTATCAGCAATAAACCAGCCAGCCGGAAGGGCCGA
GCGCAGAAGTGGTCCTGCAACTTTATCCGCCTCCATCCAGTCTATTAATTGTTGCCGGGAAGCTAGAGTA
AGTAGTTCGCCAGTTAATAGTTTGCGCAACGTTGTTGCCATTGCTACAGGCATCGTGGTGTCACGCTCGT
CGTTTGGTATGGCTTCATTCAGCTCCGGTTCCCAACGATCAAGGCGAGTTACATGATCCCCCATGTTGTG
CAAAAAAGCGGTTAGCTCCTTCGGTCCTCCGATCGTTGTCAGAAGTAAGTTGGCCGCAGTGTTATCACTC
ATGGTTATGGCAGCACTGCATAATTCTCTTACTGTCATGCCATCCGTAAGATGCTTTTCTGTGACTGGTG
AGTACTCAACCAAGTCATTCTGAGAATAGTGTATGCGGCGACCGAGTTGCTCTTGCCCGGCGTCAATACG
GGATAATACCGCGCCACATAGCAGAACTTTAAAAGTGCTCATCATTGGAAAACGTTCTTCGGGGCGAAAA
CTCTCAAGGATCTTACCGCTGTTGAGATCCAGTTCGATGTAACCCACTCGTGCACCCAACTGATCTTCAG
CATCTTTTACTTTCACCAGCGTTTCTGGGTGAGCAAAAACAGGAAGGCAAAATGCCGCAAAAAAGGGAAT
AAGGGCGACACGGAAATGTTGAATACTCATACTCTTCCTTTTTCAATATTATTGAAGCATTTATCAGGGT
TATTGTCTCATGAGCGGATACATATTTGAATGTATTTAGAAAAATAAACAAATAGGGGTTCCGCGCACAT
TTCCCCGAAAAGTGCCACCTGACGTCGACGGATCGGGAGATCTCCCGATCCCCTATGGTGCACTCTCAGT
ACAATCTGCTCTGATGCCGCATAGTTAAGCCAGTATCTGCTCCCTGCTTGTGTGTTGGAGGTCGCTGAGT
AGTGCGCGAGCAAAATTTAAGCTACAACAAGGCAAGGCTTGACCGAC
